>Addgene plasmid #80348 | pLenti-smURFP-T2A-mCardinal | depositor full sequence | sequence record 151203 | pLenti-smURFP-T2A-mCardinal sequence 9835 bps
GTCGACGGATCGGGAGATCTCCCGATCCCCTATGGTGCACTCTCAGTACAATCTGCTCTGATGCCGCATA
GTTAAGCCAGTATCTGCTCCCTGCTTGTGTGTTGGAGGTCGCTGAGTAGTGCGCGAGCAAAATTTAAGCT
ACAACAAGGCAAGGCTTGACCGACAATTGCATGAAGAATCTGCTTAGGGTTAGGCGTTTATGCGCTGCTT
CGCGATGTACGGGCCAGATATACGCGTTGACATTGATTATTGACTAGTTATTAATAGTAATCAATTACGG
GGTCATTAGTTCATAGCCCATATATGGAGTTCCGCGTTACATAACTTACGGTAAATGGCCCGCCTGGCTG
ACCGCCCAACGACCCCCGCCCATTGACGTCAATAATGACGTATGTTCCCATAGTAACGCCAATAGGGACT
TTCCATTGACGTCAATGGGTGGAGTATTTACGGTAAACTGCCCACTTGGCAGTACATCAAGTGTATCATA
TGCCAAGTACGCCCCCTATTGACGTCAATGACGGTAAATGGCCCGCCTGGCATTATGCCCAGTACATGAC
CTTATGGGACTTTCCTACTTGGCAGTACATCTACGTATTAGTCATCGCTATTACCATGGTGATGCGGTTT
TGGCAGTACATCAATGGGCGTGGATAGCGGTTTGACTCACGGGGATTTCCAAGTCTCCACCCCATTGACG
TCAATGGGAGTTTGTTTTGGCACCAAAATCAACGGGACTTTCCAAAATGTCGTAACAACTCCGCCCCATT
GACGCAAATGGGCGGTAGGCGTGTACGGTGGGAGGTCTATATAAGCAGCGCGTTTTGCCTGTACTGGGTC
TCTCTGGTTAGACCAGATCTGAGCCTGGGAGCTCTCTGGCTAACTAGGGAACCCACTGCTTAAGCCTCAA
TAAAGCTTGCCTTGAGTGCTTCAAGTAGTGTGTGCCCGTCTGTTGTGTGACTCTGGTAACTAGAGATCCC
TCAGACCCTTTTAGTCAGTGTGGAAAATCTCTAGCAGTGGCGCCCGAACAGGGACTTGAAAGCGAAAGGG
AAACCAGAGGAGCTCTCTCGACGCAGGACTCGGCTTGCTGAAGCGCGCACGGCAAGAGGCGAGGGGCGGC
GACTGGTGAGTACGCCAAAAATTTTGACTAGCGGAGGCTAGAAGGAGAGAGATGGGTGCGAGAGCGTCAG
TATTAAGCGGGGGAGAATTAGATCGCGATGGGAAAAAATTCGGTTAAGGCCAGGGGGAAAGAAAAAATAT
AAATTAAAACATATAGTATGGGCAAGCAGGGAGCTAGAACGATTCGCAGTTAATCCTGGCCTGTTAGAAA
CATCAGAAGGCTGTAGACAAATACTGGGACAGCTACAACCATCCCTTCAGACAGGATCAGAAGAACTTAG
ATCATTATATAATACAGTAGCAACCCTCTATTGTGTGCATCAAAGGATAGAGATAAAAGACACCAAGGAA
GCTTTAGACAAGATAGAGGAAGAGCAAAACAAAAGTAAGACCACCGCACAGCAAGCGGCCGCTGATCTTC
AGACCTGGAGGAGGAGATATGAGGGACAATTGGAGAAGTGAATTATATAAATATAAAGTAGTAAAAATTG
AACCATTAGGAGTAGCACCCACCAAGGCAAAGAGAAGAGTGGTGCAGAGAGAAAAAAGAGCAGTGGGAAT
AGGAGCTTTGTTCCTTGGGTTCTTGGGAGCAGCAGGAAGCACTATGGGCGCAGCGTCAATGACGCTGACG
GTACAGGCCAGACAATTATTGTCTGGTATAGTGCAGCAGCAGAACAATTTGCTGAGGGCTATTGAGGCGC
AACAGCATCTGTTGCAACTCACAGTCTGGGGCATCAAGCAGCTCCAGGCAAGAATCCTGGCTGTGGAAAG
ATACCTAAAGGATCAACAGCTCCTGGGGATTTGGGGTTGCTCTGGAAAACTCATTTGCACCACTGCTGTG
CCTTGGAATGCTAGTTGGAGTAATAAATCTCTGGAACAGATTTGGAATCACACGACCTGGATGGAGTGGG
ACAGAGAAATTAACAATTACACAAGCTTAATACACTCCTTAATTGAAGAATCGCAAAACCAGCAAGAAAA
GAATGAACAAGAATTATTGGAATTAGATAAATGGGCAAGTTTGTGGAATTGGTTTAACATAACAAATTGG
CTGTGGTATATAAAATTATTCATAATGATAGTAGGAGGCTTGGTAGGTTTAAGAATAGTTTTTGCTGTAC
TTTCTATAGTGAATAGAGTTAGGCAGGGATATTCACCATTATCGTTTCAGACCCACCTCCCAACCCCGAG
GGGACCCGACAGGCCCGAAGGAATAGAAGAAGAAGGTGGAGAGAGAGACAGAGACAGATCCATTCGATTA
GTGAACGGATCGGCACTGCGTGCGCCAATTCTGCAGACAAATGGCAGTATTCATCCACAATTTTAAAAGA
AAAGGGGGGATTGGGGGGTACAGTGCAGGGGAAAGAATAGTAGACATAATAGCAACAGACATACAAACTA
AAGAATTACAAAAACAAATTACAAAAATTCAAAATTTTCGGGTTTATTACAGGGACAGCAGAGATCCAGT
TTGGTTAATTAAACGCGTTGACATTGATTATTGACTAGTTATTAATAGTAATCAATTACGGGGTCATTAG
TTCATAGCCCATATATGGAGTTCCGCGTTACATAACTTACGGTAAATGGCCCGCCTGGCTGACCGCCCAA
CGACCCCCGCCCATTGACGTCAATAATGACGTATGTTCCCATAGTAACGCCAATAGGGACTTTCCATTGA
CGTCAATGGGTGGAGTATTTACGGTAAACTGCCCACTTGGCAGTACATCAAGTGTATCATATGCCAAGTA
CGCCCCCTATTGACGTCAATGACGGTAAATGGCCCGCCTGGCATTATGCCCAGTACATGACCTTATGGGA
CTTTCCTACTTGGCAGTACATCTACGTATTAGTCATCGCTATTACCATGGTGATGCGGTTTTGGCAGTAC
ATCAATGGGCGTGGATAGCGGTTTGACTCACGGGGATTTCCAAGTCTCCACCCCATTGACGTCAATGGGA
GTTTGTTTTGGCACCAAAATCAACGGGACTTTCCAAAATGTCGTAACAACTCCGCCCCATTGACGCAAAT
GGGCGGTAGGCGTGTACGGTGGGAGGTCTATATAAGCAGAGCTCTCTGGCTAACTAGAGAACCCACTGCT
TACTGGCTTATCGAAATTAATACGACTCACTATAGGGAGACCCAAGCTGGGATCCGCCACCATGGCTAAG
ACTTCCGAACAGAGGGTGAACATTGCTACACTGCTGACAGAAAATAAGAAGAAAATCGTGGATAAGGCTT
CCCAGGATCTGTGGCGGAGACACCCAGACCTGATCGCACCAGGAGGAATTGCTTTCTCTCAGAGGGACCG
CGCTCTGTGCCTGCGAGATTACGGCTGGTTCCTGCATCTGATCACCTTTTGTCTGCTGGCCGGAGATAAG
GGCCCCATCGAGTCTATTGGGCTGATCAGTATTCGAGAAATGTATAACTCACTGGGAGTGCCCGTCCCTG
CAATGATGGAGAGCATTAGATGCCTGAAAGAAGCCAGCCTGTCCCTGCTGGACGAAGAGGACGCCAACGA
GACCGCACCCTACTTTGATTACATTATTAAGGCTATGAGCGCTAGCGGAGGTGGATCTGGTGGCGGTGAG
GGCAGAGGAAGTCTTCTAACATGCGGTGACGTGGAGGAGAATCCCGGCCCTCGTACG
[732 nt withheld, positions 3768-4499]
TAAGAATTCGATATCAAGCTTATCGATAATCAACCTCTGGATTACAAAATTTGTGAAAGATTGACTGGTA
TTCTTAACTATGTTGCTCCTTTTACGCTATGTGGATACGCTGCTTTAATGCCTTTGTATCATGCTATTGC
TTCCCGTATGGCTTTCATTTTCTCCTCCTTGTATAAATCCTGGTTGCTGTCTCTTTATGAGGAGTTGTGG
CCCGTTGTCAGGCAACGTGGCGTGGTGTGCACTGTGTTTGCTGACGCAACCCCCACTGGTTGGGGCATTG
CCACCACCTGTCAGCTCCTTTCCGGGACTTTCGCTTTCCCCCTCCCTATTGCCACGGCGGAACTCATCGC
CGCCTGCCTTGCCCGCTGCTGGACAGGGGCTCGGCTGTTGGGCACTGACAATTCCGTGGTGTTGTCGGGG
AAATCATCGTCCTTTCCTTGGCTGCTCGCCTATGTTGCCACCTGGATTCTGCGCGGGACGTCCTTCTGCT
ACGTCCCTTCGGCCCTCAATCCAGCGGACCTTCCTTCCCGCGGCCTGCTGCCGGCTCTGCGGCCTCTTCC
GCGTCTTCGCCTTCGCCCTCAGACGAGTCGGATCTCCCTTTGGGCCGCCTCCCCGCATCGATACCGTCGA
CCTCGAGACCTAGAAAAACATGGAGCAATCACAAGTAGCAATACAGCAGCTACCAATGCTGATTGTGCCT
GGCTAGAAGCACAAGAGGAGGAGGAGGTGGGTTTTCCAGTCACACCTCAGGTACCTTTAAGACCAATGAC
TTACAAGGCAGCTGTAGATCTTAGCCACTTTTTAAAAGAAAAGGGGGGACTGGAAGGGCTAATTCACTCC
CAACGAAGACAAGATATCCTTGATCTGTGGATCTACCACACACAAGGCTACTTCCCTGATTGGCAGAACT
ACACACCAGGGCCAGGGATCAGATATCCACTGACCTTTGGATGGTGCTACAAGCTAGTACCAGTTGAGCA
AGAGAAGGTAGAAGAAGCCAATGAAGGAGAGAACACCCGCTTGTTACACCCTGTGAGCCTGCATGGGATG
GATGACCCGGAGAGAGAAGTATTAGAGTGGAGGTTTGACAGCCGCCTAGCATTTCATCACATGGCCCGAG
AGCTGCATCCGGACTGTACTGGGTCTCTCTGGTTAGACCAGATCTGAGCCTGGGAGCTCTCTGGCTAACT
AGGGAACCCACTGCTTAAGCCTCAATAAAGCTTGCCTTGAGTGCTTCAAGTAGTGTGTGCCCGTCTGTTG
TGTGACTCTGGTAACTAGAGATCCCTCAGACCCTTTTAGTCAGTGTGGAAAATCTCTAGCAGGGCCCGTT
TAAACCCGCTGATCAGCCTCGACTGTGCCTTCTAGTTGCCAGCCATCTGTTGTTTGCCCCTCCCCCGTGC
CTTCCTTGACCCTGGAAGGTGCCACTCCCACTGTCCTTTCCTAATAAAATGAGGAAATTGCATCGCATTG
TCTGAGTAGGTGTCATTCTATTCTGGGGGGTGGGGTGGGGCAGGACAGCAAGGGGGAGGATTGGGAAGAC
AATAGCAGGCATGCTGGGGATGCGGTGGGCTCTATGGCTTCTGAGGCGGAAAGAACCAGCTGGGGCTCTA
GGGGGTATCCCC
[124 nt withheld, positions 6122-6245]
C
[91 nt withheld, positions 6247-6337]
A
[49 nt withheld, positions 6339-6387]
CCTTTGACGTTGGAGTCCACGTTCTTT
[37 nt withheld, positions 6415-6451]
ACCCTATCTCGGTCTATTCTTTTGATTTATAAGGGATTTTGCCGATTTCGGCCTATTGGTTAAAAAATGA
GCTGATTTAACAAAAATTTAACGCGAATTAATTCTGTGGAATGTGTGTCAGTTAGGGTGTGGAAAGTCCC
CAGGCTCCCCAGCAGGCAGAAGTATGCAAAGCATGCATCTCAATTAGTCAGCAACCAGGTGTGGAAAGTC
CCCAGGCTCCCCAGCAGGCAGAAGTATGCAAAGCATGCATCTCAATTAGTCAGCAACCATAGTCCCGCCC
CTAACTCCGCCCATCCCGCCCCTAACTCCGCCCAGTTCCGCCCATTCTCCGCCCCATGGCTGACTAATTT
TTTTTATTTATGCAGAGGCCGAGGCCGCCTCTGCCTCTGAGCTATTCCAGAAGTAGTGAGGAGGCTTTTT
TGGAGGCCTAGGCTTTTGCAAAAAGCTCCCGGGAGCTTGTATATCCATTTTCGGATCTGATCAGCACGTG
TTGACAATTAATCATCGGCATAGTATATCGGCATAGTATAATACGACAAGGTGAGGAACTAAACCATGGC
CAAGTTGACCAGTGCCGTTCCGGTGCTCACCGCGCGCGACGTCGCCGGAGCGGTCGAGTTCTGGACCGAC
CGGCTCGGGTTCTCCCGGGACTTCGTGGAGGACGACTTCGCCGGTGTGGTCCGGGACGACGTGACCCTGT
TCATCAGCGCGGTCCAGGACCAGGTGGTGCCGGACAACACCCTGGCCTGGGTGTGGGTGCGCGGCCTGGA
CGAGCTGTACGCCGAGTGGTCGGAGGTCGTGTCCACGAACTTCCGGGACGCCTCCGGGCCGGCCATGACC
GAGATCGGCGAGCAGCCGTGGGGGCGGGAGTTCGCCCTGCGCGACCCGGCCGGCAACTGCGTGCACTTCG
TGGCCGAGGAGCAGGACTGACACGTGCTACGAGATTTCGATTCCACCGCCGCCTTCTATGAAAGGTTGGG
CTTCGGAATCGTTTTCCGGGACGCCGGCTGGATGATCCTCCAGCGCGGGGATCTCATGCTGGAGTTCTTC
GCCCACCCCAACTTGTTTATTGCAGCTTATAATGGTTACAAATAAAGCAATAGCATCACAAATTTCACAA
ATAAAGCATTTTTTTCACTGCATTCTAGTTGTGGTTTGTCCAAACTCATCAATGTATCTTATCATGTCTG
TATACCGTCGACCTCTAGCTAGAGCTTGGCGTAATCATGGTCATAGCTGTTTCCTGTGTGAAATTGTTAT
CCGCTCACAATTCCACACAACATACGAGCCGGAAGCATAAAGTGTAAAGCCTGGGGTGCCTAATGAGTGA
GCTAACTCACATTAATTGCGTTGCGCTCACTGCCCGCTTTCCAGTCGGGAAACCTGTCGTGCCAGCTGCA
TTAATGAATCGGCCAACGCGCGGGGAGAGGCGGTTTGCGTATTGGGCGCTCTTCCGCTTCCTCGCTCACT
GACTCGCTGCGCTCGGTCGTTCGGCTGCGGCGAGCGGTATCAGCTCACTCAAAGGCGGTAATACGGTTAT
CCACAGAATCAGGGGATAACGCAGGAAAGAACATGTGAGCAAAAGGCCAGCAAAAGGCCAGGAACCGTAA
AAAGGCCGCGTTGCTGGCGTTTTTCCATAGGCTCCGCCCCCCTGACGAGCATCACAAAAATCGACGCTCA
AGTCAGAGGTGGCGAAACCCGACAGGACTATAAAGATACCAGGCGTTTCCCCCTGGAAGCTCCCTCGTGC
GCTCTCCTGTTCCGACCCTGCCGCTTACCGGATACCTGTCCGCCTTTCTCCCTTCGGGAAGCGTGGCGCT
TTCTCATAGCTCACGCTGTAGGTATCTCAGTTCGGTGTAGGTCGTTCGCTCCAAGCTGGGCTGTGTGCAC
GAACCCCCCGTTCAGCCCGACCGCTGCGCCTTATCCGGTAACTATCGTCTTGAGTCCAACCCGGTAAGAC
ACGACTTATCGCCACTGGCAGCAGCCACTGGTAACAGGATTAGCAGAGCGAGGTATGTAGGCGGTGCTAC
AGAGTTCTTGAAGTGGTGGCCTAACTACGGCTACACTAGAAGAACAGTATTTGGTATCTGCGCTCTGCTG
AAGCCAGTTACCTTCGGAAAAAGAGTTGGTAGCTCTTGATCCGGCAAACAAACCACCGCTGGTAGCGGTG
GTTTTTTTGTTTGCAAGCAGCAGATTACGCGCAGAAAAAAAGGATCTCAAGAAGATCCTTTGATCTTTTC
TACGGGGTCTGACGCTCAGTGGAACGAAAACTCACGTTAAGGGATTTTGGTCATGAGATTATCAAAAAGG
ATCTTCACCTAGATCCTTTTAAATTAAAAATGAAGTTTTAAATCAATCTAAAGTATATATGAGTAAACTT
GGTCTGACAGTTACCAATGCTTAATCAGTGAGGCACCTATCTCAGCGATCTGTCTATTTCGTTCATCCAT
AGTTGCCTGACTCCCCGTCGTGTAGATAACTACGATACGGGAGGGCTTACCATCTGGCCCCAGTGCTGCA
ATGATACCGCGAGACCCACGCTCACCGGCTCCAGATTTATCAGCAATAAACCAGCCAGCCGGAAGGGCCG
AGCGCAGAAGTGGTCCTGCAACTTTATCCGCCTCCATCCAGTCTATTAATTGTTGCCGGGAAGCTAGAGT
AAGTAGTTCGCCAGTTAATAGTTTGCGCAACGTTGTTGCCATTGCTACAGGCATCGTGGTGTCACGCTCG
TCGTTTGGTATGGCTTCATTCAGCTCCGGTTCCCAACGATCAAGGCGAGTTACATGATCCCCCATGTTGT
GCAAAAAAGCGGTTAGCTCCTTCGGTCCTCCGATCGTTGTCAGAAGTAAGTTGGCCGCAGTGTTATCACT
CATGGTTATGGCAGCACTGCATAATTCTCTTACTGTCATGCCATCCGTAAGATGCTTTTCTGTGACTGGT
GAGTACTCAACCAAGTCATTCTGAGAATAGTGTATGCGGCGACCGAGTTGCTCTTGCCCGGCGTCAATAC
GGGATAATACCGCGCCACATAGCAGAACTTTAAAAGTGCTCATCATTGGAAAACGTTCTTCGGGGCGAAA
ACTCTCAAGGATCTTACCGCTGTTGAGATCCAGTTCGATGTAACCCACTCGTGCACCCAACTGATCTTCA
GCATCTTTTACTTTCACCAGCGTTTCTGGGTGAGCAAAAACAGGAAGGCAAAATGCCGCAAAAAAGGGAA
TAAGGGCGACACGGAAATGTTGAATACTCATACTCTTCCTTTTTCAATATTATTGAAGCATTTATCAGGG
TTATTGTCTCATGAGCGGATACATATTTGAATGTATTTAGAAAAATAAACAAATAGGGGTTCCGCGCACA
TTTCCCCGAAAAGTGCCACCTGAC
Features (pLannotate 1.2.2; 34 found; start..end, strand, type, name):
     31..83      -  misc_feature   bom (fragment): basis of mobility region from pBR322
    239..618     +  enhancer       CMV enhancer: human cytomegalovirus immediate early enhancer
    619..818     +  promoter       CMV promoter: human cytomegalovirus (CMV) immediate early promoter
    836..1016    +  LTR            5' LTR (truncated): truncated 5' long terminal repeat (LTR) from HIV-1
   1063..1188    +  misc_feature   HIV-1 Ψ: packaging signal of human immunodeficiency virus type 1
   1172..1535    +  CDS            HIV-1 gag (fragment): gag protein from human immunodeficiency virus 1; gag
   1681..1914    +  misc_feature   RRE: The Rev response element (RRE) of HIV-1 allows for Rev-dependent mRNA export from the nucleus to the cytoplasm.
   2291..2391    +  CDS            Rev (fragment): human immunodeficiency virus 1 (HIV-1) Rev protein; rev; enhances nuclear export of unspliced and incompletely spliced viral mRNAs
   2441..2558    +  misc_feature   cPPT/CTS: central polypurine tract and central termination sequence of HIV-1
   2610..2989    +  enhancer       CMV enhancer: human cytomegalovirus immediate early enhancer
   2990..3193    +  promoter       CMV promoter: human cytomegalovirus (CMV) immediate early promoter
   3189..3222    +  LTR            5' LTR (truncated) (fragment): truncated 5' long terminal repeat (LTR) from HIV-1
   3238..3256    +  promoter       T7 promoter: promoter for bacteriophage T7 RNA polymerase
   3282..3680    +  CDS            smURFP: smURFP is a basic (constitutively fluorescent) near ir fluorescent protein published in 2016, derived from Trichodesmium erythraeum IMS101. It is reported to be a rapidly-maturing dimer with very low acid sensitivity. It requires the cofactor biliverdin for fluorescence.
   3768..4502    +  CDS            mCardinal (sequence partly withheld): far-red fluorescent protein derived from mNeptune, with further red-shifted spectra
   4503..4527    +  misc_feature   MCS (fragment): pBluescript multiple cloning site
   4527..5115    +  misc_feature   WPRE: woodchuck hepatitis virus posttranscriptional regulatory element
   5052..5633    +  CDS            nef (fragment): NEF_HV1H2 - Experimental evidence at protein level: Swiss-Prot protein existence level 1. Extracellular Nef protein targets CD4(+) T-lymphocytes for apoptosis by interacting with CXCR4 surface receptors. From Human immunodeficiency virus type 1 group M subtype B (isolate HXB2) (HIV-1).
   5640..5820    +  LTR            5' LTR (truncated): truncated 5' long terminal repeat (LTR) from HIV-1
   5852..6076    +  polyA_signal   bGH poly(A) signal: bovine growth hormone polyadenylation signal
   6080..6101    +  promoter       SV40 promoter (fragment): SV40 enhancer and early promoter
   6122..6550    +  rep_origin     f1 ori (sequence partly withheld): f1 bacteriophage origin of replication; arrow indicates direction of (+) strand synthesis
   6564..6893    +  promoter       SV40 promoter: SV40 enhancer and early promoter
   6941..6988    +  promoter       EM7 promoter: synthetic bacterial promoter&nbsp
   7007..7381    +  CDS            BleoR: antibiotic-binding protein; Sh ble from Streptoalloteichus hindustanus; confers resistance to bleomycin, phleomycin, and Zeocin™
   7391..7516    +  CDS            ble (fragment): BLE_KLEPN - Experimental evidence at protein level: Swiss-Prot protein existence level 1. Binding protein with a strong affinity to the bleomycin family of antibiotics. Binds to CL990; an antimitotic-antibiotic compound. From Klebsiella pneumoniae.
   7511..7632    +  polyA_signal   SV40 poly(A) signal: SV40 polyadenylation signal
   7705..7721    -  protein_bind   lac operator: The lac repressor binds to the lac operator to inhibit transcription in E. coli. This inhibition can be relieved by adding lactose or isopropyl-β-D-thiogalactopyranoside (IPTG). lac repressor encoded by lacI
   7729..7759    -  promoter       lac promoter: promoter for the E. coli lac operon
   7774..7795    -  protein_bind   CAP binding site: CAP binding activates transcription in the presence of cAMP. E. coli catabolite activator protein
   7808..7900    -  CDS            lacI (fragment): lac repressor; lacI; The lac repressor binds to the lac operator to inhibit transcription in E. coli. This inhibition can be relieved by adding lactose or isopropyl-β-D-thiogalactopyranoside (IPTG).
   8083..8671    -  rep_origin     ori: high-copy-number ColE1/pMB1/pBR322/pUC origin of replication
   8842..9702    -  CDS            AmpR: β-lactamase; bla; confers resistance to ampicillin, carbenicillin, and related antibiotics
   9703..9807    -  promoter       AmpR promoter: bla
