[The description below was written by a language model from this plasmid's Addgene catalogue record and pLannotate feature annotations shown in this document.]
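Description:
pLenti-smURFP-T2A-mCardinal is an HIV-1-based lentiviral transfer vector built on a pLenti backbone, totalling 9,835 bp. It co-expresses two far-red/near-infrared fluorescent proteins in mammalian cells. In bacteria it is maintained through a ColE1/pUC-type origin and selected with ampicillin via the bla gene; an f1 origin is also present. The catalogue lists the plasmid as low copy, even though the annotated origin is of the high-copy type, and notes that recombination-deficient strains are advisable because the repeated viral sequences can lead to loss of DNA.

The viral genome is transcribed from an upstream CMV enhancer/promoter fused to a truncated 5' LTR. It carries the Ψ packaging signal with a gag fragment, the RRE for Rev-dependent nuclear export, and the cPPT/CTS element. An internal CMV enhancer/promoter, followed by a short T7 promoter, drives a single open reading frame. In it, smURFP (399 bp), a biliverdin-dependent protein evolved from a cyanobacterial phycobiliprotein, is joined to mCardinal (735 bp), a far-red protein derived from mNeptune. The T2A peptide named in the construct title is not annotated, but it presumably occupies the gap between the two coding sequences, where ribosomal skipping would yield two separate proteins from one transcript. A WPRE downstream enhances transcript expression, followed by the 3' LTR region and a bGH polyadenylation signal. Outside the viral cassette, an SV40/EM7-driven BleoR gene offers Zeocin resistance.

The design suits producing lentivirus to deliver both fluorophores together, for example to compare smURFP brightness with mCardinal in the same transduced cells. The record itself states only that the vector expresses both proteins.
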