Addgene plasmid #80348: pLenti-smURFP-T2A-mCardinal
Purpose: Lentiviral transfer vector under the CMV promoter that expresses smURFP and mCardinal.
Depositing lab: Erik Rodriguez & Roger Tsien. Depositing organization: University of California, San Diego (UCSD). Publication: A far-red fluorescent protein evolved from a cyanobacterial phycobiliprotein. Rodriguez EA, Tran GN, Gross LA, Crisp JL, Shu X, Lin JY, Tsien RY. Nat Methods. 2016 Aug 1. doi: 10.1038/nmeth.3935. PubMed 27479328.
Backbone
  Vector backbone: pLenti
  Backbone manufacturer: Deisseroth / Boyden lab
  Backbone size w/o insert (bp): 9436
  Total vector size (bp): 9835
  Modifications to backbone: Lentiviral transfer vector under the CMV promoter that expresses smURFP and mCardinal.
  Vector type: Lentiviral
Growth in bacteria
  Bacterial resistance: Ampicillin, 100 μg/mL
  Growth temperature: 30°C
  Growth strain: NEB Stable
  Growth instructions: Any growth strain that avoids recombination and 30 ˚C is recommended to avoid loss of DNA upon propagation.
  Copy number: Low Copy
Gene/Insert 1
  Gene/Insert name: smURFP (alt name: small Ultra-Red Fluorescent Protein)
  Species: Synthetic
  Insert size (bp): 399
  GenBank ID: KX449134
  Promoter: CMV
  Cloning method: Restriction Enzyme; 5′ cloning site BamHI (not destroyed); 3′ cloning site NheI (not destroyed)
  Sequencing primers: 5′ taatacgactcactataggg; 3′ Unnecessary
Gene/Insert 2
  Gene/Insert name: mCardinal
  Species: Synthetic
  Insert size (bp): 735
  GenBank ID: KJ131552
  Promoter: CMV
  Cloning method: Restriction Enzyme; 5′ cloning site BsiWI (not destroyed); 3′ cloning site EcoRI (not destroyed)
  Sequencing primers: 5′ GGAGAATCCCGGCCCT; 3′ CCAGTCAATCTTTCACAAATTTTGTAATCCAGAGG
Terms and licenses: Academic/Nonprofit Terms; Industry Terms: Not Available to Industry
How to cite: pLenti-smURFP-T2A-mCardinal was a gift from Erik Rodriguez & Roger Tsien (Addgene plasmid # 80348 ; http://n2t.net/addgene:80348 ; RRID:Addgene_80348)
