>Addgene plasmid #80348 | pLenti-smURFP-T2A-mCardinal | depositor partial sequence | sequence record 151204 | smURFP
ATGGCTAAGACTTCCGAACAGAGGGTGAACATTGCTACACTGCTGACAGAAAATAAGAAGAAAATCGTGG
ATAAGGCTTCCCAGGATCTGTGGCGGAGACACCCAGACCTGATCGCACCAGGAGGAATTGCTTTCTCTCA
GAGGGACCGCGCTCTGTGCCTGCGAGATTACGGCTGGTTCCTGCATCTGATCACCTTTTGTCTGCTGGCC
GGAGATAAGGGCCCCATCGAGTCTATTGGGCTGATCAGTATTCGAGAAATGTATAACTCACTGGGAGTGC
CCGTCCCTGCAATGATGGAGAGCATTAGATGCCTGAAAGAAGCCAGCCTGTCCCTGCTGGACGAAGAGGA
CGCCAACGAGACCGCACCCTACTTTGATTACATTATTAAGGCTATGAGC
