>Addgene plasmid #80348 | pLenti-smURFP-T2A-mCardinal | depositor partial sequence | sequence record 151205 | mCardinal
[732 nt withheld, positions 1-732]
TAA
