>Addgene plasmid #80348 | pLenti-smURFP-T2A-mCardinal | addgene partial sequence | sequence record 156655 | WPRE-R 5'-CATAGCGTAAAAGGAGCAACA-3'
AATTTTGTAATCCAGAGGTTGATTATCGATAAGCTTGATATCGAATTCTTA
[732 nt withheld, positions 52-783]
CGTACGAGGGCCGGGATTCTCCTCCACGTCACCGCATGTTAGAAGACTTCCTCTGCCCTCACCGCCACCA
GATCCACCTCCGCTAGCGCTCATAGCCTTAATAATGTAATCAAAGTAGGGTGCGGTCTCGTTGGCGTCCT
CTTCGTCCAGCAGGGACAGGCTGGCTTCTTTCAGGCATCTAATGCTCTCCATCATTGCAGGGACGGGCAC
TCCCAGTGAGTTATACATTTCTCGAATACTGATCAGCCCAATAGACTCGATGGG
