>Addgene plasmid #80348 | pLenti-smURFP-T2A-mCardinal | addgene partial sequence | sequence record 156656 | T7 5'-TAATACGACTCACTATAGGG-3'
CTAAGACTTCCGAACAGAGGGTGAACATTGCTACACTGCTGACAGAAAATAAGAAGAAAATCGTGGATAA
GGCTTCCCAGGATCTGTGGCGGAGACACCCAGACCTGATCGCACCAGGAGGAATTGCTTTCTCTCAGAGG
GACCGCGCTCTGTGCCTGCGAGATTACGGCTGGTTCCTGCATCTGATCACCTTTTGTCTGCTGGCCGGAG
ATAAGGGCCCCATCGAGTCTATTGGGCTGATCAGTATTCGAGAAATGTATAACTCACTGGGAGTGCCCGT
CCCTGCAATGATGGAGAGCATTAGATGCCTGAAAGAAGCCAGCCTGTCCCTGCTGGACGAAGAGGACGCC
AACGAGACCGCACCCTACTTTGATTACATTATTAAGGCTATGAGCGCTAGCGGAGGTGGATCTGGTGGCG
GTGAGGGCAGAGGAAGTCTTCTAACATGCGGTGACGTGGAGGAGAATCCCGGCCCTCGTACG
[538 nt withheld, positions 483-1020]
